>Addgene plasmid #69056 | p11-LacY-wtx1 | addgene full sequence | sequence record 372941 | Addgene NGS Result
TCAGTTCGGTGTAGGTCGTTCGCTCCAAGCTGGGCTGTGTGCACGAACCCCCCGTTCAGCCCGACCGCTG
CGCCTTATCCGGTAACTATCGTCTTGAGTCCAACCCGGTAAGACACGACTTATCGCCACTGGCAGCAGCC
ACTGGTAACAGGATTAGCAGAGCGAGGTATGTAGGCGGTGCTACAGAGTTCTTGAAGTGGTGGCCTAACT
ACGGCTACACTAGAAGGACAGTATTTGGTATCTGCGCTCTGCTGAAGCCAGTTACCTTCGGAAAAAGAGT
TGGTAGCTCTTGATCCGGCAAACAAACCACCGCTGGTAGCGGTGGTTTTTTTGTTTGCAAGCAGCAGATT
ACGCGCAGAAAAAAAGGATCTCAAGAAGATCCTTTGATCTTTTCTACGGGGTCTGACGCTCAGTGGAACG
AAAACTCACGTTAAGGGATTTTGGTCATGAGATTATCAAAAAGGATCTTCACCTAGATCCTTTTAAATTG
TAAACGTTAATATTTTGTTAAAATTCGCGTTAAATTTTTGTTAAATCAGCTCATTTTTTAACCAATAGGC
CGAAATCGGCAAAATCCCTTATAAATCAAAAGAATAGCCCGAGATAGGGT
[37 nt withheld, positions 611-647]
AAAGAACGTGGACTCCAACGTCAAAGG
[141 nt withheld, positions 675-815]
G
[125 nt withheld, positions 817-941]
AATCAATCTAAAGTATATATGAGTAAACTTGGTCTGACAGTTACCAATGCTTAATCAGTGAGGCACCTAT
CTCAGCGATCTGTCTATTTCGTTCATCCATAGTTGCCTGACTCCCCGTCGTGTAGATAACTACGATACGG
GAGGGCTTACCATCTGGCCCCAGTGCTGCAATGATACCGCGAGACCCACGCTCACCGGCTCCAGATTTAT
CAGCAATAAACCAGCCAGCCGGAAGGGCCGAGCGCAGAAGTGGTCCTGCAACTTTATCCGCCTCCATCCA
GTCTATTAATTGTTGCCGGGAAGCTAGAGTAAGTAGTTCGCCAGTTAATAGTTTGCGCAACGTTGTTGCC
ATTGCTGCAGGCATCGTGGTGTCACGCTCGTCGTTTGGTATGGCTTCATTCAGCTCCGGTTCCCAACGAT
CAAGGCGAGTTACATGATCCCCCATGTTGTGCAAAAAAGCGGTTAGCTCCTTCGGTCCTCCGATCGTTGT
CAGAAGTAAGTTGGCCGCAGTGTTATCACTCATGGTTATGGCAGCACTGCATAATTCTCTTACTGTCATG
CCATCCGTAAGATGCTTTTCTGTGACTGGTGAGTACTCAACCAAGTCATTCTGAGAATAGTGTATGCGGC
GACCGAGTTGCTCTTGCCCGGCGTCAACACGGGATAATACCGCGCCACATAGCAGAACTTTAAAAGTGCT
CATCATTGGAAAACGTTCTTCGGGGCGAAAACTCTCAAGGATCTTACCGCTGTTGAGATCCAGTTCGATG
TAACCCACTCGTGCACCCAACTGATCTTCAGCATCTTTTACTTTCACCAGCGTTTCTGGGTGAGCAAAAA
CAGGAAGGCAAAATGCCGCAAAAAAGGGAATAAGGGCGACACGGAAATGTTGAATACTCATACTCTTCCT
TTTTCAATATTATTGAAGCATTTATCAGGGTTATTGTCTCATGAGCGGATACATATTTGAATGTATTTAG
AAAAATAAACAAAAGAGTTTGTAGAAACGCAAAAAGGCCATCCGTCAGGATGGCCTTCTGCTTAATTTGA
TGCCTGGCAGTTTATGGCGGGCGTCCTGCCCGCCACCCTCCGGGCCGTTGCTTCGCAACGTTCAAATCCG
CTCCCGGCGGATTTGTCCTACTCAGGAGAGCGTTCACCGACAAACAACAGATAAAACGAAAGGCCCAGTC
TTTCGACTGAGCCTTTCGTTTTATTTGATGCCTGGCAGTTCCCTACTCTCGCATGGGGAGACCCCACACT
ACCATCGGCGCTACGGCGTTTCACTTCTGAGTTCGGCATGGGGTCAGGTGGGACCACCGCGCTACTGCCG
CCAGGCAAATTCTGTTTTATCAGACCGCTTCTGCGTTCTGATTTAATCTGTATCAGGCTGAAAATCTTCT
CTCATCCGCCAAAACAGCCAAGCTTGCATGCCGTATGTCTAGAGCGTGATATTACCCTGTTATCCCTAGC
GTAATGCTAGATTATATTCCCCAAAACATCAGGTTAATGGCGTTTTTGATGTCATTTTCGCGGTGGCTGA
GATCAGCCACTTCTTCCCCGATAACGGAGACCGGCACACTGGCCATATCGGTGGTCATCATGCGCCAGCT
TTCATCCCCGATATGCACCACCGGGTAAAGTTCACGGGAGACTTTATCTGACAGCAGACGTGCACTGGCC
AGGGGGATCACCATCCGTCGCCCGGGCGTGTCAATAATATCACTCTGTACATCCACAAACAGACGATAAC
GGCTCTCTCTTTTATAGGTGTAAACCTTAAACTGCATCGTTTTCAATCGCTAGCCCAAAAAAACGGGTAT
GGAGAAACAGTAGAGAGTTGCGATAAAAAGCGTCAGGTAGGATCCGCTAATCTTATGGATAAAAATGCTA
TGGCATAGCAAAGTGTGACGCCGTGCAAATAATCAATGTGGACTTTTCTGCCGTGATTATAGACACTTTT
GTTACGCGTTTTTGTCATGGCTTTGGTCCCGCTTTGTTACAGAATGCTTTTAATAAGCGGGGTTACCGGT
TTGGTTAGCGAGAAGAGCCAGTAAAAGACGCAGTGACGGCAATGTCTGATGCAATATGGACAATTGGTTT
CTTCTCTGAATGGCGGGAGTATGAAAAGTATGGCTGAAGCGCAAAATGATCCCCTGCTGCCGGGATACTC
GTTTAATGCCCATCTGGTGGCGGGTTTAACGCCGATTGAGGCCAACGGTTATCTCGATTTTTTTATCGAC
CGACCGCTGGGAATGAAAGGTTATATTCTCAATCTCACCATTCGCGGTCAGGGGGTGGTGAAAAATCAGG
GACGAGAATTTGTTTGCCGACCGGGTGATATTTTGCTGTTCCCGCCAGGAGAGATTCATCACTACGGTCG
TCATCCGGAGGCTCGCGAATGGTATCACCAGTGGGTTTACTTTCGTCCGCGCGCCTACTGGCATGAATGG
CTTAACTGGCCGTCAATATTTGCCAATACGGGGTTCTTTCGCCCGGATGAAGCGCACCAGCCGCATTTCA
GCGACCTGTTTGGGCAAATCATTAACGCCGGGCAAGGGGAAGGGCGCTATTCGGAGCTGCTGGCGATAAA
TCTGCTTGAGCAATTGTTACTGCGGCGCATGGAAGCGATTAACGAGTCGCTCCATCCACCGATGGATAAT
CGGGTACGCGAGGCTTGTCAGTACATCAGCGATCACCTGGCAGACAGCAATTTTGATATCGCCAGCGTCG
CACAGCATGTTTGCTTGTCGCCGTCGCGTCTGTCACATCTTTTCCGCCAGCAGTTAGGGATTAGCGTCTT
AAGCTGGCGCGAGGACCAACGTATCAGCCAGGCGAAGCTGCTTTTGAGCACCACCCGGATGCCTATCGCC
ACCGTCGGTCGCAATGTTGGTTTTGACGATCAACTCTATTTCTCGCGGGTATTTAAAAAATGCACCGGGG
CCAGCCCGAGCGAGTTCCGTGCCGGTTGTGAAGAAAAAGTGAATGATGTAGCCGTCAAGTTGTCATAATT
GGTAACGAATCAGACAATTGACGGCTTGACGGAGTAGCATAGGGTTTGCAGAATCCCTGCTTCGTCCATT
TGACAGGCACATTATGCATCGAGGCCTTTAAGCGACTTCATTCACCTGACGACGCAGCAGGGAAAGCGGG
CCCGGGCCGCTAAGCGTGAACACGGAAATTAAGGTGAAGCCCAGCGCCACCAGACCCAGCACCAGATAAG
CGCCTTGGAAACCTATGCTTTCATACATATTGCCCGCCAGTACAGACATAAAAATCATCGCCAGTTGCTT
AAAGAAGCTGAAACTGACCAGATAAATCGTCGCTGAAAAACGCACTTCAAACTGACTAGTAATATATTTA
AAGGAGCCCACCAGCAGGAACGGTACTTCAAACATATGCAGCGTTTTCAGAATAACCACTTCCAGCGCTG
AGGTGGCGAACGATGAGCCAATAATACGTACAGACATAATAGTGCCAGCCAGCAGCAGGGCATTCTTCCC
ACCGATGCGATTAATGATCAGTGGCGCAAAGAACATAATCGAGGCGTTAAGTAATTCGCCCATTGTCGTT
ACGTAGCCAAATACGCGGGTACCCTGTTCACCGGTAGCAAAGAACGAAGTAAAGAAATTAGCAAACTGTT
GGTCAAAAACATCGTAGGTGGAGGAAACGCCAATAACATACAGTGACAAAAACCACAGTTTTGGCTGTCT
GAACAGTTCCAGTGCCAGCTTAAGGCTAAATGCCGAATGGTTGGCACCTACCGCATTGGCAACCGTGGCA
CTCGAGGGCGCGTCCGTTTTGGCGAAAAAGAGTAAAACGGCGAGGATGAGACAACTGCCAGAGCCCAGCC
AGAAAACAAACTGATTATTAATGGTGAACATGATCCCGACAATCGAGGCAACCAGCGCCCAGCCAACACT
GCCAAACATCCGCGCGCGACCAAATTCGAAATTACTGCGCCGGCTGACTTTCTCAATAAATGCCTCTACT
GCTGGCGCACCGGCGTTAAAACTAAAGCCTAGATAAATACCACCAACAATCGATCCTACTAAAATGTTGT
ACTGCAGCAGTGGCCCGAAGATAAAAATAAAGAACGGCGCAAACATCACTAACATGCCGGTAATAATCCA
CAGCAGGTATTTGCGTAGACCGAGTTTGTCAGAAAGCAGACCAAACAGCGGTTGGAATAATAGCGAGAAC
AGAGAAATAGCGGCAAAAATAATACCCGTATCACTTTTGCTGATATGGTTGATATCATGTAGCCAAATCG
GGAAAAACGGGAAGTAGGCTCCCATGATAAAAAAGTAAAAGAAAAAGAATAAACCGAACATCCAAAAGTT
TGTGTTTTTCAAATAGTACATGGATCCTTTCCTTATTACGCCTGCTGGCGAAAGGGGGATGTGCTGCAAG
GCGATTAAGTTGGGTAACGCCCGGGTTTTACCAGTCACGACGTTGTAAAACGACGGCCAGTGAATCCGTA
ATCATGGTCATAGCTGTTTCCTGTGTGAAATTGTTATCCGCTCACAATTCCACACAACATACGAGCCGGA
AGCATAAAGTGTAAAGCCCGGGGTCCCTAATGAGTGAGCTAACTCACATTAATTGCGTTGCGCTCACTGC
CCGCTTTCCAGTCGGGAAACCTGTCGTGCCAGGGAATTCCGGTCTCCCTATAGTGAGTCAGGCCTATTTA
AATCGTACGTATGCGGTGTGAAATACCGCACAGATGCGTAAGGAGAAAATACCGCATCAGGCGCTCTTCC
GCTTCCTCGCTCACTGACTCGCTGCGCTCGGTCGTTCGGCTGCGGCGAGCGGTATCAGCTCACTCAAAGG
CGGTAATACGGTTATCCACAGAATCAGGGGATAACGCAGGAAAGAACATGTGAGCAAAAGGCCAGCAAAA
GGCCAGGAACCGTAAAAAGGCCGCGTTGCTGGCGTTTTTCCATAGGCTCCGCCCCCCTGACGAGCATCAC
AAAAATCGACGCTCAAGTCAGAGGTGGCGAAACCCGACAGGACTATAAAGATACCAGGCGTTTCCCCCTG
GAAGCTCCCTCGTGCGCTCTCCTGTTCCGACCCTGCCGCTTACCGGATACCTGTCCGCCTTTCTCCCTTC
GGGAAGCGTGGCGCTTTCTCATAGCTCACGCTGTAGGTATC
Features (pLannotate 1.2.2; 18 found; start..end, strand, type, name):
    560..940     -  rep_origin     M13 ori (sequence partly withheld): M13 bacteriophage origin of replication; arrow indicates direction of (+) strand synthesis
    982..1842    -  CDS            AmpR: β-lactamase; bla; confers resistance to ampicillin, carbenicillin, and related antibiotics
   1843..1934    -  promoter       AmpR promoter: bla
   1953..1980    -  terminator     rrnB T2 terminator: transcription terminator T2 from the E. coli rrnB gene
   2072..2158    -  terminator     rrnB T1 terminator: Escherichia coli rrnB; transcription terminator T1 from the E. coli rrnB gene
   2160..2275    -  ncRNA          5S rRNA: Accession: RF00001 - 5S ribosomal RNA
   2426..2728    -  CDS            ccdB: CCDB_ECOLI - Also known as G, letB, letD. Experimental evidence at protein level: Swiss-Prot protein existence level 1. Toxic component of a type II toxin-antitoxin (TA) system, functioning in plasmid maintainence. Responsible for the post- segregational killing (PSK) of plasmid-free cells, also referred to as a plasmid addiction system. Half-life of over 2 hours. Cell killing by CcdB is accompanied by filamentation, defects in chromosome and plasmid segregation, defects in cell division, formation of anucleate cells, decreased DNA synthesis and plasmid loss. Interferes with the activity of DN
   2760..3044    -  promoter       araBAD promoter: araBAD; promoter of the L-arabinose operon of E. coli; the araC regulatory gene is transcribed in the opposite direction (Guzman et al., 1995)
   3071..3949    +  CDS            araC: L-arabinose regulatory protein; araC
   4052..5302    -  CDS            lacY: LACY_ECOLI - Experimental evidence at protein level: Swiss-Prot protein existence level 1. Responsible for transport of beta-galactosides into the cell, with the concomitant import of a proton (symport system). Can transport lactose, melibiose, lactulose or the analog methyl-1-thio-beta,D- galactopyranoside (TMG), but not sucrose or fructose (PubMed:1848449, PubMed:18177889, PubMed:22106930). The substrate specificity is directed toward the galactopyranosyl moiety of the substrate (PubMed:22106930). From Escherichia coli (strain K12).
   5315..5432    -  CDS            lacZα (fragment): LacZα fragment of β-galactosidase; lacZ fragment
   5452..5468    -  protein_bind   lac operator: The lac repressor binds to the lac operator to inhibit transcription in E. coli. This inhibition can be relieved by adding lactose or isopropyl-β-D-thiogalactopyranoside (IPTG). lac repressor encoded by lacI
   5476..5506    -  promoter       lac promoter: promoter for the E. coli lac operon
   5521..5542    -  protein_bind   CAP binding site: CAP binding activates transcription in the presence of cAMP. E. coli catabolite activator protein
   5555..5593    -  CDS            lacI (fragment): lac repressor; lacI; The lac repressor binds to the lac operator to inhibit transcription in E. coli. This inhibition can be relieved by adding lactose or isopropyl-β-D-thiogalactopyranoside (IPTG).
   5603..5620    -  intron         CMV intron (fragment): modified intron A from human cytomegalovirus (CMV)
   5641..5692    +  misc_feature   bom (fragment): basis of mobility region from pBR322
   5878..374     -  rep_origin     ori (across the origin): high-copy-number ColE1/pMB1/pBR322/pUC origin of replication
