[The description below was written by a language model from this plasmid's Addgene catalogue record and pLannotate feature annotations shown in this document.]
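Description:
p11-LacY-wtx1 is a bacterial reporter (selection) plasmid built on the arabinose-inducible expression vector pBAD18 and used for directed evolution of homing endonucleases in E. coli. It replicates from a ColE1/pMB1-type origin, also carries an M13 phage origin and a fragment of the pBR322 bom region, and is selected with ampicillin through the β-lactamase gene. Because it encodes a toxin, it is propagated in a ccdB-tolerant strain. The catalogue lists the total size as 4,600 bp, the same figure given for the empty backbone, whereas the sequenced record is 6,092 nt, so the larger figure probably reflects the plasmid with both inserts. The copy number is listed as unknown, and users have reported low DNA yields.

The central payload is ccdB, the toxic component of the CcdA/CcdB toxin-antitoxin system, placed under the araBAD promoter with the divergently transcribed araC regulator and followed by the rrnB T1 and T2 terminators. Adding arabinose therefore induces a lethal gene product. The plasmid also carries a single copy of the endonuclease cleavage site, which can be extended to multiple copies. This site is not annotated in the feature table, so its position is not given. The selection presumably works because an endonuclease variant that cuts the site eliminates the plasmid, allowing cells to survive arabinose induction, while cells with inactive variants are killed.

A second cassette expresses lacY, the lactose permease, carrying the A177C substitution, from a lac promoter with its CAP binding site and operator and a short lacZα fragment upstream. The record does not state its role. This LacY variant is generally used to allow arabinose uptake and so give more uniform induction of the BAD promoter across the population.
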