Addgene plasmid #69056: p11-LacY-wtx1
Purpose: The reporter plasmid p11-LacY-wtx1 encodes the toxin CcdB gene under the inducible BAD promoter and a single copy of the endonuclease cleavage site which is readily extendable to multiple copies.
Depositing lab: Huimin Zhao. Depositing organization: University of Illinois at Urbana-Champaign. Publication: A highly sensitive selection method for directed evolution of homing endonucleases. Chen Z, Zhao H. Nucleic Acids Res. 2005 Oct 6;33(18):e154. 10.1093/nar/gni148 PubMed 16214805.
Backbone
  Vector backbone: pBAD18
  Backbone size w/o insert (bp): 4600
  Total vector size (bp): 4600
  Selectable markers: Ampicillin
Growth in bacteria
  Bacterial resistance: Ampicillin, 100 μg/mL
  Growth temperature: 37°C
  Growth strain: ccdB Survival
  Copy number: Unknown
Gene/Insert 1
  Gene/Insert name: ccdB
  Entrez Gene: ccdB (a.k.a. pCoo051)
  Promoter: pBAD
  Cloning method: Restriction Enzyme; 5′ cloning site NheI (unknown if destroyed); 3′ cloning site SphI (unknown if destroyed)
  Sequencing primers: 5′ catgca gctagc GGAGTG aaacgatgcagttt aaggtttacacctataaaaga; 3′ agtacg gcatgc cgtatg tctaga ttatattccccaaaacatcaggttaat
Gene/Insert 2
  Gene/Insert name: lacY
  Entrez Gene: lacY (a.k.a. b0343, ECK0340)
  Promoter: pLac
  Tag / fusion protein: A177C
  Cloning method: Restriction Enzyme; 5′ cloning site StuI (unknown if destroyed); 3′ cloning site StuI (unknown if destroyed)
  Sequencing primers: 5′ gagctc aggcct gactcactatagggagaccg; 3′ ctagct aggccttaagcgacttcattcacct
Terms and licenses: Academic/Nonprofit Terms; Industry Terms: Not Available to Industry
Depositor comments: Note: Some users of this plasmid report low DNA yields from DNA preps. Addgene recommends users be aware of this when prepping DNA from this plasmid.
How to cite: p11-LacY-wtx1 was a gift from Huimin Zhao (Addgene plasmid # 69056 ; http://n2t.net/addgene:69056 ; RRID:Addgene_69056)
