>Addgene plasmid #69056 | p11-LacY-wtx1 | addgene partial sequence | sequence record 123944 | pBAD-F 5'-ATGCCATAGCATTTTTATCC-3'
CGCAACTCTCTACTGTTTCTCCATACCCGTTTTTTTGGGCTAGCGATTGAAAACGATGCAGTTTAAGGTT
TACACCTATAAAAGAGAGAGCCGTTATCGTCTGTTTGTGGATGTACAGAGTGATATTATTGACACGCCCG
GGCGACGGATGGTGATCCCCCTGGCCAGTGCACGTCTGCTGTCAGATAAAGTCTCCCGTGAACTTTACCC
GGTGGTGCATATCGGGGATGAAAGCTGGCGCATGATGACCACCGATATGGCCAGTGTGCCGGTCTCCGTT
ATCGGGGAAGAAGTGGCTGATCTCAGCCACCGCGAAAATGACATCAAAAACGCCATTAACCTGATGTTTT
GGGGAATATAATCTAGCATTACGCTAGGGATAACAGGGTAATATCACGCTCTAGACATACGGCATGCAAG
CTTGGCTGTTTTGGCGGATGAGAGAAGATTTTCAGCCTGATACAGATTAAATCAGAACGCAGAAGCGGTC
TGATAAAACAGAATTTGCCTGGCGGCAGTAGCGCGGTGGTCCCACCTGACCCCATGCCGAACTCAGAAGT
GAAAC
