>Addgene plasmid #69056 | p11-LacY-wtx1 | addgene partial sequence | sequence record 123945 | pBR322ori-F 5'-GGGAAACGCCTGGTATCTTT-3'
GGGTTTCGCCACCTCTGACTTGAGCGTCGATTTTTGTGATGCTCGTCAGGGGGGCGGAGCCTATGGAAAA
ACGCCAGCAACGCGGCCTTTTTACGGTTCCTGGCCTTTTGCTGGCCTTTTGCTCACATGTTCTTTCCTGC
GTTATCCCCTGATTCTGTGGATAACCGTATTACCGCCTTTGAGTGAGCTGATACCGCTCGCCGCAGCCGA
ACGACCGAGCGCAGCGAGTCAGTGAGCGAGGAAGCG
