>Addgene plasmid #69056 | p11-LacY-wtx1 | addgene partial sequence | sequence record 125247 | ColEterm 5'-agctgataccgctcgccgcagccgaacg-3'
CGAGTCAGTGAGCGAGGAAGCGGAAGAGCGCCTGATGCGGTATTTTCTCCTTACGCATCTGTGCGGTATT
TCACACCGCATACGTACGATTTAAATAGGCCTGACTCACTATAGGGAGACCGGAATTCCCTGGCACGACA
GGTTTCCCGACTGGAAAGCGGGCAGTGAGCGCAACGCAATTAATGTGAGTTAGCTCACTCATTAGGGACC
CCGGGCTTTACACTTTATGCTTCCGGCTCGTATGTTGTGTGGAATTGTGAGCGGATAACAATTTCACACA
GGAAACAGCTATGACCATGATTACGGATTCACTGGCCGTCGTTTTACAACGTCGTGACTGGTAAAACCCG
GGCGTTACCCAACTTAATCGCCTTGCAGCACATCCCCCTTTCGCCAGCAGGCGTAATAAGGAAAGGATCC
ATGTACTATTTGAAAAACACAAACTTTTGGATGTTCGGTTTATTCTTTTTCTTTTACTTTTTTATCATGG
GAGCCTACTTCCCGTTTTTCCCGATTTGGCTACATGATATCAACCATATCAGCAAAAGTGATACGGGTAT
TATTTTTGCCGCTATTTCTCTGTTCTCGCTATTATTCCAACCGCTGTTTGGTCTGCTTTCTGACAAACTC
GGTCTACGCAAATACCTGCTGTGGATTATTACCGGCATGTTAGTGATGTTTGCGCCGTTCTTTATTTTTA
TCTTCGGGCCACTGCTGCAGTACAACATTTTAGTAGGATCGATTGTTGGTGGTATTTATCTAGGCTTTAG
TTTTAACGCCGGTGCGCCAGCAGTAGAGGCATTTATTGAGAAAGTCAGCCGGCGCAGTAATTTCGAATTT
GGTCGCGCGCGGATGTTTGGCAGTGTTGGCTGGGCGCTGGTTGCCTCGATTGTCGGGATCATGTTCACCA
TTAATAATCAGTTTGTTTTCTGGCTGGGCTCTGGCAGTTGTCTCATCCTCGCCGTTTTACTCTTTTTCGC
CAAAACGGACGCGCCCTCGAGTGCCACGGTTGCCAATGCGGTAGGTGCCAACCATTCGGCATTT
