>Addgene plasmid #69056 | p11-LacY-wtx1 | addgene partial sequence | sequence record 125249 | M13pUC-Fwd 5'-CCCAGTCACGACGTTGTAAAACG-3'
CGTAATCATGGTCATAGCTGTTTCCTGTGTGAAATTGTTATCCGCTCACAATTCCACACAACATACGAGC
CGGAAGCATAAAGTGTAAAGCCCGGGGTCCCTAATGAGTGAGCTAACTCACATTAATTGCGTTGCGCTCA
CTGCCCGCTTTCCAGTCGGGAAACCTGTCGTGCCAGGGAATTCCGGTCTCCCTATAGTGAGTCAGGCCTA
TTTAAATCGTACGTATGCGGTGTGAAATACCGCACAGATGCGTAAGGAGAAAATACCGCATCAGGCGCTC
TTCCGCTTCCTCGCTCACTGACTCGCTGCGCTCGGTCGTTCGGCTGCGGCGAGCGGTATCAGCTCACTCA
AAGGCGGTAATACGGTTATCCACAGAATCAGGGGATAACGCAGGAAAGAACATGTGAGCAAAAGGCCAGC
AAAAGGCCAGGAACCGTAAAAAGGCCGCGTTGCTGGCGTTTTTCCATAGGCTCCGCCCCCCTGACGAGCA
TCACAAAAATCGACGCTCAAGTCAGAGGTGGCGAAACCCGACAGGACTATAAAGATACCAGGCGTTTCCC
CCTGGAAGCTCCCTCGTGCGCTCTCCTGTTCCGACCCTGCCGCTTACCGGATACCTGTCCGCCTTTCTCC
CTTCGGGAAGCGTGGCGCTTTCTCATAGCTCACGCTGTAGGTATCTCAGTTCGGTGTAGGTCGTTCGCTC
CAAGCTGGGCTGTGTGCACGAACCCCCCGTTCAGCCCGACCGCTGCGCCTTATCCGGTAACTATCGTCTT
GAGTCCAACCCGGTAAGACACGACTTATCGCCACTGGCAGCAGCCACTGGTAACAGGATTAGCAGAGCGA
GGTATGTAGGCGGTGCTACAGAGTTCTTGAAGTGGTGGCCTAACTACGGCTACACTAGAAGGACAGTATT
TGGTATCTGCGCTCTGCTGAAGCCAGTTACCTTC
