>Addgene plasmid #69056 | p11-LacY-wtx1 | addgene partial sequence | sequence record 125250 | M13-Rev 5'-CAGGAAACAGCTATGACC-3'
TGGCCGTCGTTTTACAACGTCGTGACTGGTAAAACCCGGGCGTTACCCAACTTAATCGCCTTGCAGCACA
TCCCCCTTTCGCCAGCAGGCGTAATAAGGAAAGGATCCATGTACTATTTGAAAAACACAAACTTTTGGAT
GTTCGGTTTATTCTTTTTCTTTTACTTTTTTATCATGGGAGCCTACTTCCCGTTTTTCCCGATTTGGCTA
CATGATATCAACCATATCAGCAAAAGTGATACGGGTATTATTTTTGCCGCTATTTCTCTGTTCTCGCTAT
TATTCCAACCGCTGTTTGGTCTGCTTTCTGACAAACTCGGTCTACGCAAATACCTGCTGTGGATTATTAC
CGGCATGTTAGTGATGTTTGCGCCGTTCTTTATTTTTATCTTCGGGCCACTGCTGCAGTACAACATTTTA
GTAGGATCGATTGTTGGTGGTATTTATCTAGGCTTTAGTTTTAACGCCGGTGCGCCAGCAGTAGAGGCAT
TTATTGAGAAAGTCAGCCGGCGCAGTAATTTCGAATTTGGTCGCGCGCGGATGTTTGGCAGTGTTGGCTG
GGCGCTGGTTGCCTCGATTGTCGGGATCATGTTCACCATTAATAATCAGTTTGTTTTCTGGCTGGGCTCT
GGCAGTTGTCTCATCCTCGCCGTTTTACTCTTTTTCGCCAAAACGGACGCGCCCTCGAGTGCCACGGTTG
CCAATGCGGTAGGTGCCAACCATTCGGCATTTAGCCTTAAGCTGGCACTGGAACTGTTCAGACAGCCAAA
ACTGTGGTTTTTGTCACTGTATGTTATTGGCGTTTCCTCCACCTACGATGTTTTTGACCAACAGTTTGCT
AATTTCTTTACTTCGTTCTTTGCTACCGGTGAACAGGGTACCCGCGTATTTGGCTACGTAACGACAATGG
GCGAATTACTTAACGCCTCGATTATGTTCTTTGCGCCACTGATCATTAATCGCATCG
