>Addgene plasmid #69056 | p11-LacY-wtx1 | addgene partial sequence | sequence record 153687 | pBAD33-F2 5'-ctgtaacaaagcgggaccaa-3'
GCGTAACAAAAGTGTCTATAATCACGGCAGAAAAGTCCACATTGATTATTTGCACGGCGTCACACTTTGC
TATGCCATAGCATTTTTATCCATAAGATTAGCGGATCCTACCTGACGCTTTTTATCGCAACTCTCTACTG
TTTCTCCATACCCGTTTTTTTGGGCTAGCGATTGAAAACGATGCAGTTTAAGGTTTACACCTATAAAAGA
GAGAGCCGTTATCGTCTGTTTGTGGATGTACAGAGTGATATTATTGACACGCCCGGGCGACGGATGGTGA
TCCCCCTGGCCAGTGCACGTCTGCTGTCAGATAAAGTCTCCCGTGAACTTTACCCGGTGGTGCATATCGG
GGATGAAAGCTGGCGCATGATGACCACCGATATGGCCAGTGTGCCGGTCTCCGTTATCGGGGAAGAAGTG
GCTGATCTCAGCCACCGCGAAAATGACATCAAAAACGCCATTAACCTGATGTTTTGGGGAATATAATCTA
GCATTACGCTAGGGATAACAGGGTAATATCACGCTCTAGACATACGGCATGCAAGCTTGGCTGTTTTGGC
GGATGAGAGAAGATTTTCAGCCTGATACAGATTAAATCAGAACGCAGAAGCGGTCTGATAAAACAGAATT
TGCCTGGCGGCAGTAGCGCGGTGGTCCCACCTGACCCCATGCCGAACTCAGAAGTGAAACGCCGTAGCGC
CGATGGTAGTGTGGGGTCTCCCCATGCGAGAGTAGGGAACTGCCAGGCATCAAATAAAACGAAAGGCTCA
GTCGAAAGACTGGGCCTTTCGTTTTATCTGTTGTTTGTCGGTGAACGCTCTCCTGAGTAGGACAAATCCG
CCGGGAGCGGATTTGAACGTTGCGAAGCAACGGCCCGGAGGGTGGCGG
