>Addgene plasmid #69056 | p11-LacY-wtx1 | addgene partial sequence | sequence record 154049 | AraC-F-New 5'-GATGTAGCCGTCAAGTTGTCA-3'
GCATCGAGGCCTTTAAGCGACTTCATTCACCTGACGACGCAGCAGGGAAAGCGGGCCCGGGCCGCTAAGC
GTGAACACGGAAATTAAGGTGAAGCCCAGCGCCACCAGACCCAGCACCAGATAAGCGCCTTGGAAACCTA
TGCTTTCATACATATTGCCCGCCAGTACAGACATAAAAATCATCGCCAGTTGCTTAAAGAAGCTGAAACT
GACCAGATAAATCGTCGCTGAAAAACGCACTTCAAACTGACTAGTAATATATTTAAAGGAGCCCACCAGC
AGGAACGGTACTTCAAACATATGCAGCGTTTTCAGAATAACCACTTCCAGCGCTGAGGTGGCGAACGATG
AGCCAATAATACGTACAGACATAATAGTGCCAGCCAGCAGCAGGGCATTCTTCCCACCGATGCGATTAAT
GATCAGTGGCGCAAAGAACATAATCGAGGCGTTAAGTAATTCGCCCATTGTCGTTACGTAGCCAAATACG
CGGGTACCCTGTTCACCGGTAGCAAAGAACGAAGTAAAGAAATTAGCAAACTGTTGGTCAAAAACATCGT
AGGTGGAGGAAACGCCAATAACATACAGTGACAAAAACCACAGTTTTGGCTGTCTGAACAGTTCCAGTGC
CAGCTTAAGGCTAAATGCCGAATGGTTGGCACCTACCGCATTGGCAACCGTGGCACTCGAGGGCGCGTCC
GTTTTGGCGAAAAAGAGTAAAACGGCGAGGATGAGACAACTGCCAGAGCCCAGCCAGAAAACAAACTGAT
TATTAATGGTGAACATGATCCCGACAATCGAGGCAACCAGCGCCCAGCCAACACTGCCAAACATCCGCGC
G
